Addgene plasmid #240758: SAGA009
Purpose: Plasmid contains the triple selection cassette gfp - tetApBR322-ROP- CmTrunc that allows for in vivo recombineering in E.coli.
Depositing lab: Morten Norholm. Depositing organization: Danmarks Tekniske Universitet. Publication: Simple and robust in vivo engineering of plasmid DNA at any copy number in Escherichia coli. Sepulchro AGV, Kozlowski HCJ, Norholm MHH. Commun Biol. 2025 Jun 17;8(1):933. doi: 10.1038/s42003-025-08361-9. PubMed 40527904.
Backbone
  Vector backbone: pSEVAx91
  Vector type: Synthetic Biology
Growth in bacteria
  Bacterial resistance: Tetracycline, 10 μg/mL
  Growth temperature: 37°C
  Growth strain: DH5alpha
  Copy number: High Copy
Gene/Insert
  Gene/Insert name: SAGA pBR322-ROP J23100 BCD_high - gfp - tetApBR322-ROP- CmTrunc
  Species: Unspecified
  Mutation: Mutation on translation initiation region of tetA
  Cloning method: Other
Terms and licenses: Academic/Nonprofit Terms; Industry Terms: Not Available to Industry
How to cite: SAGA009 was a gift from Morten Norholm (Addgene plasmid # 240758 ; http://n2t.net/addgene:240758 ; RRID:Addgene_240758)
