[The description below was written by a language model from this plasmid's Addgene catalogue record and pLannotate feature annotations shown in this document.]
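Description:
SAGA009 is a 4.9 kb synthetic-biology plasmid built on a pSEVAx91-format backbone and propagated in E. coli under tetracycline selection. It replicates from a pBR322-type ColE1/pMB1 origin accompanied by the bom region, the rop gene and a fragment of mbeC. Rop normally dampens copy number of this replicon family, although the catalogue entry lists the plasmid as high copy. As is typical of SEVA architecture, the cargo and replication modules are bracketed by the lambda t0 and rrnB T1 terminators, and an incP oriT is present, which would allow conjugative mobilization from a suitable donor.

The payload is the "SAGA" triple selection cassette, gfp–tetA–CmTrunc. According to the insert name, a constitutive Anderson-series promoter (J23100; the annotation software matched a fragment of the closely related J23119) and a high-strength bicistronic design translation element drive a GFP, annotated as folding reporter GFP, giving a visual screen. Downstream, after a short match to the trc promoter, lies the tetA tetracycline efflux gene, which the record notes carries a mutation in its translation initiation region, presumably tuning expression to the pBR322-ROP copy number named in the insert. The third element, on the opposite strand, is a truncated chloramphenicol acetyltransferase gene with its cat promoter. As a fragment, it is not expected to confer resistance on its own, and chloramphenicol is not listed as a selection.

The stated purpose is in vivo recombineering in E. coli, as part of a method for engineering plasmid DNA at any copy number. The record does not detail how each of the three markers is used in that workflow.
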