Features (pLannotate 1.2.2; 14 found; start..end, strand, type, name):
     18..42      +  promoter       J23119(SpeI) promoter (fragment): bacterial promoter (Registry of Standard Biological Parts BBa J23119) modified to end with an SpeI site
    135..848     +  CDS            Folding Reporter GFP: Folding Reporter GFP is a basic (constitutively fluorescent) green fluorescent protein published in 1999, derived from Aequorea victoria.
    917..940     +  promoter       trc promoter (fragment): strong E. coli promoter; hybrid between the trp and lac UV5 promoters
    979..2169    +  CDS            TcR: tetracycline efflux protein; tet; confers resistance to tetracycline
   2180..2219    -  terminator     bacterial terminator (fragment): putative bacterial transcription terminator
   2224..2850    -  CDS            CmR (fragment): chloramphenicol acetyltransferase; cat; confers resistance to chloramphenicol
   2851..2953    -  promoter       cat promoter: promoter of the E. coli cat gene encoding chloramphenicol acetyltransferase
   2981..3075    -  terminator     lambda t0 terminator: transcription terminator from phage lambda
   3251..3359    +  oriT           oriT: incP origin of transfer
   3395..3983    +  rep_origin     ori: high-copy-number ColE1/pMB1/pBR322/pUC origin of replication
   4169..4309    -  misc_feature   bom: basis of mobility region from pBR322
   4411..4602    -  CDS            rop: Rop protein, which maintains plasmids at low copy number; rop
   4643..4753    +  CDS            mbeC (fragment): MBEC_ECOLX - Experimental evidence at protein level: Swiss-Prot protein existence level 1. Required for efficient mobilization of ColE1 plasmid and is thus essential to promote the specific transfer of the plasmid during conjugation. Probably functions by inducing DNA bending, helping the MbeA relaxase to melt the DNA around the nic site and cleave the phosphodiester bond. Binds specifically double-stranded DNA (dsDNA) containing the ColE1 oriT but does not recognize the inverted repeat (IR). From Escherichia coli.
   4782..4868    -  terminator     rrnB T1 terminator: Escherichia coli rrnB; transcription terminator T1 from the E. coli rrnB gene
>Addgene plasmid #240758 | SAGA009 | addgene full sequence | sequence record 483922 | Addgene NGS Result
TTAATTAAGCGTTGCGCTTGACGGCTAGCTCAGTCCTAGGTACAGTGCTAGCTACTAGAGATTAAAGAGG
AGAAACTATATATGAAAGCAATTTTCGTACTGAAACATCTTAATCATGCTAAGGAGGTTTTCTAATGAGC
AAAGGAGAAGAACTTTTCACTGGAGTTGTGCCAATTCTTGTTGAATTAGATGGTGATGTTAATGGGCACA
AATTTTCTGTCAGTGGAGAGGGTGAAGGTGATGCTACATACGGAAAACTCACCCTTAAATTTATTTGCAC
TACTGGAAAACTACCTGTTCCATGGCCAACACTTGTCACTACTCTGACCTATGGCGTTCAATGCTTTTCC
CGTTATCCGGATCACATGAAACGGCATGACTTTTTCAAGAGTGCCATGCCCGAAGGTTATGTACAGGAAC
GCACTATATCTTTCAAAGATGACGGGAACTACAAGACGCGTGCTGAAGTCAAGTTTGAAGGTGATACCCT
TGTTAATCGTATCGAGTTAAAGGGTATTGATTTTAAAGAAGATGGAAACATTCTCGGACACAAACTAGAG
TACAACTATAACTCACACAATGTATACATCACGGCAGACAAACAAAAGAATGGAATCAAAGCTAACTTCA
AAATTCGCCACAACATTGAAGATGGTTCCGTTCAACTAGCAGACCATTATCAACAAAATACTCCAATTGG
CGATGGCCCTGTCCTTTTACCAGACAACCATTACCTGTCGACACAATCTGCCCTTTCGAAAGATCCCAAC
GAAAAGCGTGACCACATGGTCCTTCTTGAGTTTGTAACTGCTGCTGGGATTACACATGGCATGGATGAGC
TCTACAAATGACCAATTATTGAAGGCCGCTAACGCGGCCTTTTTTTGTTTCTGGTCTCCCAAAAATTTAT
TTGCTTATTAATCATCCGGCTCGTATAATGTGTGGAGGGCCCAAGTTCACTTAAAAAGGAGATTGGACAT
GAAGTCCAACAATGCGCTCATCGTCATCCTCGGCACCGTCACCCTGGATGCTGTAGGCATAGGCTTGGTT
ATGCCGGTACTGCCGGGCCTCTTGCGGGATATCGTCCATTCCGACAGCATCGCCAGTCACTATGGCGTGC
TGCTAGCGCTATATGCGTTGATGCAATTTCTATGCGCACCCGTTCTCGGAGCACTGTCCGACCGCTTTGG
CCGCCGCCCAGTCCTGCTCGCTTCGCTACTTGGAGCCACTATCGACTACGCGATCATGGCGACCACACCC
GTCCTGTGGATTCTCTACGCCGGACGCATCGTGGCCGGCATCACCGGCGCCACAGGTGCGGTTGCTGGCG
CCTATATCGCCGACATCACCGATGGGGAAGATCGGGCTCGCCACTTCGGGCTCATGAGCGCTTGTTTCGG
CGTGGGTATGGTGGCAGGCCCCGTGGCCGGGGGACTGTTGGGCGCCATCTCCCTGCACGCACCATTCCTT
GCGGCGGCGGTGCTCAACGGCCTCAACCTACTACTGGGCTGCTTCCTAATGCAGGAGTCGCATAAGGGAG
AGCGCCGTCCGATGCCCTTGAGAGCCTTCAACCCAGTCAGCTCCTTCCGGTGGGCGCGGGGCATGACCAT
TGTGGCCGCACTTATGACTGTCTTCTTTATCATGCAACTCGTAGGACAGGTGCCGGCAGCGCTCTGGGTC
ATTTTCGGCGAGGACCGCTTTCGCTGGAGCGCGACGATGAGCGGCCTGTCGCTTGCGGTATTCGGAATCT
TGCACGCCCTCGCTCAAGCCTTCGTCACTGGTCCCGCCACCAAACGTTTCGGCGAGAAGCAGGCCATTAT
CGCCGGCATGGCGGCCGACGCGCTGGGCTACGTCTTGCTGGCGTTCGCGACGCGAGGCTGGATGGCCTTC
CCCATTATGATTCTTCTCGCTTCCGGCGGCATCGGGATGCCCGCGTTGCAGGCCATGCTGTCCAGGCAGG
TAGATGACGACCATCAGGGACAGCTTCAAGGATCGCTCGCGGCTCTTACCAGCCTAACTTCGATCACTGG
ACCGCTGATCGTCACGGCGATTTATGCCGCCTCGGCGAGCACATGGAACGGGTTGGCATGGATTGTAGGC
GCCGCCCTATACCTTGTCTGCCTCCCCGCGTTGCGTCGCGGTGCATGGAGCCGGGCCACCTCGACCTGAG
ACAATTGTCCAGATAAAAAAAATCCTTAGCTTTCGCTAAGGATGATTTCTTTATTGTAATTCATTAAGCA
TTCTGCCGACATGGAAGCCATCACAAACGGCATGATGAACCTGAATCGCCAGCGGCATCAGCACCTTGTC
GCCTTGCGTATAATATTTGCCCATGGTGAAAACGGGGGCGAAGAAGTTGTCCATATTGGCCACGTTTAAA
TCAAAACTGGTGAAACTCACCCAGGGATTGGCTGAGACGAAAAACATATTCTCAATAAACCCTTTAGGGA
AATAGGCCAGGTTTTCACCGTAACACGCCACATCTTGCGAATATATGTGTAGAAACTGCCGGAAATCGTC
GTGGTATTCACTCCAGAGCGATGAAAACGTTTCAGTTTGCTCATGGAAAACGGTGTAACAAGGGTGAACA
CTATCCCATATCACCAGCTCACCGTCTTTCATTGCCATACGAAATTCCGGATGAGCATTCATCAGGCGGG
CAAGAATGTGAATAAAGGCCGGATAAAACTTGTGCTTATTTTTCTTTACGGTCTTTAAAAAGGCCGTAAT
ATCCAGCTGAACGGTCTGGTTATAGGTACATTGAGCAACTGACTGAAATGCCTCAAAATGTTCTTTACGA
TGCCATTGGGATATATCAACGGTGGTATATCCAGTGATTTTTTTCTCCATTTTAGCTTCCTTAGCTCCTG
AAAATCTCGATAACTCAAAAAATACGCCCGGTAGTGATCTTATTTCATTATGGTGAAAGTTGGAACCTCT
TACGTGCCGATCAACGTCTCATTTTCGCCAACTAGTCTGGATTCTCACCAATAAAAAACGCCCGGCGGCA
ACCGAGCGTTCTGAACAAATCCAGATGGAGTTCTGAGGTCATTACTGGATCTATCAACAGGAGTCCAAGG
GGTCCCCAATAATTACGATTTAAATGACAAGGGTCCTTTTCCGCTGCATAACCCTGCTTCGGGGTCATTA
TAGCGATTTTTTCGGTATATCCATCCTTTTTCGCACGATATACAGGATTTTGCCAAAGGGTTCGTGTAGA
CTTTCCTTGGTGTATCCAACGGCGTCAGCCGGGCAGGATAGGTGAAGTAGGCCCACCCGCGAGCGGGTGT
TCCTTCTTCACTGTCCCTTATTCGCACCTGGCGGTGCTCAACGGGAATCCTGCTCTGCGAGGCTGGCCGT
AGGCCGGCCCCGTAGAAAAGATCAAAGGATCTTCTTGAGATCCTTTTTTTCTGCGCGTAATCTGCTGCTT
GCAAACAAAAAAACCACCGCTACCAGCGGTGGTTTGTTTGCCGGATCAAGAGCTACCAACTCTTTTTCCG
AAGGTAACTGGCTTCAGCAGAGCGCAGATACCAAATACTGTCCTTCTAGTGTAGCCGTAGTTAGGCCACC
ACTTCAAGAACTCTGTAGCACCGCCTACATACCTCGCTCTGCTAATCCTGTTACCAGTGGCTGCTGCCAG
TGGCGATAAGTCGTGTCTTACCGGGTTGGACTCAAGACGATAGTTACCGGATAAGGCGCAGCGGTCGGGC
TGAACGGGGGGTTCGTGCACACAGCCCAGCTTGGAGCGAACGACCTACACCGAACTGAGATACCTACAGC
GTGAGCTATGAGAAAGCGCCACGCTTCCCGAAGGGAGAAAGGCGGACAGGTATCCGGTAAGCGGCAGGGT
CGGAACAGGAGAGCGCACGAGGTAGCTTCCAGGGGGAAACGCCTGGTATCTTTATAGTCCTGTCGGGTTT
CGCCACCTCTGACTTGAGCGTCGATTTTTGTGATGCTCGTCAGGGGGGCGGAGCCTATGGAAAAACGCCA
GCAACGCGGCCTTTTTACGGTTCCTGGCCTTTTGCTGGCCTTTTGCTCACATGTTCTTTCCTGCGTTATC
CCCTGATTCTGTGGATAACCGTATTACCGCCTTTGAGTGAGCTGATACCGCTCGCCGCAGCCGAACGACC
GAGCGCAGCGAGTCAGTGAGCGAGGAAGCGGAAGAGCGCCTGATGCGGTATTTTCTCCTTACGCATCTGT
GCGGTATTTCACACCGCATATGGTGCACTCTCAGTACAATCTGCTCTGATGCCGCATAGTTAAGCCAGTA
TACACTCCGCTATCGCTACGTGACTGGGTCATGGCTGCGCCCCGACACCCGCCAACACCCGCTGACGCGC
CCTGACGGGCTTGTCTGCTCCCGGCATCCGCTTACAGACAAGCTGTGACCGTCTCCGGGAGCTGCATGTG
TCAGAGGTTTTCACCGTCATTACCGAAACGCGCGAGGCAGCTGCGGTAAAGCTCATCAGCGTGGTCGTGC
AGCGATTCACAGATGTCTGCCTGTTCATCCGCGTCCAGCTCGTTGAGTTTCTCCAGAAGCGTTAATGTCT
GGCTTCTGATAAAGCGGGCCATGTTAAGGGCGGTTTTTTCCTGTTTGGTCACTGATGCCTCCGTGTAAGG
GGGATTTCTGTTCATGGGGGTAATGATACCGATGAAACGAGAGAGGATGCTCACGATACGGGTTACTGAT
GATGAACATGCCCGGTTACTGGAACGTTGTGAGGGTAAACAACTGGCGGTATGGATGCGGCGGGGGCGCG
CCCAGCTGTCTAGGGCGGCGGATTTGTCCTACTCAGGAGAGCGTTCACCGACAAACAACAGATAAAACGA
AAGGCCCAGTCTTTCGACTGAGCCTTTCGTTTTATTTGATGCCT
